>Addgene plasmid #168817 | pEntry_MERS-CoV-nsp4 | addgene full sequence | sequence record 472163 | Addgene NGS Result
CAAATAATGATTTTATTTTGACTGATAGTGACCTGTTCGTTGCAACAAATTGATGAGCAATGCTTTTTTA
TAATGCCAACTTTGTACAAAAAAGCAGAAGGGCCGTCAAGGCCAGGATCCATGGGATCCGCTCCTACATG
GTTTAATGCGTTGCGTGACTTTACGTTAAAGGGTTATGTTCTTGCTACCATTATTGTGTTTCTGTGTGCT
GTACTGATGTATTTGTGTTTACCTACATTTTCTATGGCACCTGTTGAATTTTATGAAGACCGCATCTTGG
ACTTTAAAGTTCTTGATAATGGTATCATTAGGGATGTAAATCCTGATGATAAGTGCTTTGCTAATAAGCA
CCGGTCCTTCACACAATGGTATCATGAGCATGTTGGTGGTGTCTATGACAACTCTATCACATGCCCATTG
ACAGTTGCAGTAATTGCTGGAGTTGCTGGTGCTCGCATTCCAGACGTACCTACTACATTGGCTTGGGTGA
ACAATCAGATAATTTTCTTTGTTTCTCGAGTCTTTGCTAATACAGGCAGTGTTTGCTACACTCCTATAGA
TGAGATACCCTATAAGAGTTTCTCTGATAGTGGTTGCATTCTTCCATCTGAGTGCACTATGTTTAGGGAT
GCAGAGGGCCGTATGACACCATACTGCCATGATCCTACTGTTTTGCCTGGGGCTTTTGCGTACAGTCAGA
TGAGGCCTCATGTTCGTTACGACTTGTATGATGGTAACATGTTTATTAAATTTCCTGAAGTAGTATTTGA
AAGTACACTTAGGATTACTAGAACTCTGTCAACTCAGTACTGCCGGTTCGGTAGTTGTGAGTATGCACAA
GAGGGTGTTTGTATTACCACAAATGGCTCGTGGGCCATTTTTAATGACCACCATCTTAATAGACCTGGTG
TCTATTGTGGCTCTGATTTTATTGACATTGTCAGGCGGTTAGCAGTATCACTGTTCCAGCCTATTACTTA
TTTCCAATTGACTACCTCATTGGTCTTGGGTATAGGTTTGTGTGCGTTCCTGACTTTGCTCTTCTATTAT
ATTAATAAAGTAAAACGTGCTTTTGCAGATTACACCCAGTGTGCTGTAATTGCTGTTGTTGCTGCTGTTC
TTAATAGCTTGTGCATCTGCTTTGTTACCTCTATACCATTGTGTATAGTACCTTACACTGCATTGTACTA
TTATGCTACATTCTATTTTACTAATGAGCCTGCATTTATTATGCATGTTTCTTGGTACATTATGTTCGGG
CCTATCGTTCCCATATGGATGACCTGCGTCTATACAGTTGCAATGTGCTTTAGACACTTCTTCTGGGTTT
TAGCTTATTTTAGTAAGAAACATGTAGAAGTTTTTACTGATGGTAAGCTTAATTGTAGTTTCCAGGACGC
TGCCTCTAATATCTTTGTTATTAACAAGGACACTTATGCAGCTCTTAGAAACTCTTTAACTAATGATGCC
TATTCACGATTTTTGGGGTTGTTTAACAAGTATAAGTACTTCTCTGGTGCTATGGAAACAGCCGCTTATC
GTGAAGCTGCAGCATGTCATCTTGCTAAAGCCTTACAAACATACAGCGAGACTGGTAGTGATCTTCTTTA
CCAACCACCCAACTGTAGCATAACCTCTGGCGTGTTGCAACTTAATTAAGACGCGATCGCGGCCTCATGG
GCCCAGCTTTCTTGTACAAAGTTGGCATTATAAAAAATAATTGCTCATCAATTTGTTGCAACGAACAGGT
CACTATCAGTCAAAATAAAATCATTATTTGCCATCCAGCTGATATCCCCTATAGTGAGTCGTATTACATG
GTCATAGCTGTTTCCTGGCAGCTCTGGCCCGTGTCTCAAAATCTCTGATGTTACATTGCACAAGATAAAA
ATATATCATCATGCCTCCTCTAGACCAGCCAGGACAGAAATGCCTCGACTTCGCTGCTACCCAAGGTTGC
CGGGTGACGCACACCGTGGAAACGGATGAAGGCACGAACCCAGTGGACATAAGCCTGTTCGGTTCGTAAG
CTGTAATGCAAGTAGCGTATGCGCTCACGCAACTGGTCCAGAACCTTGACCGAACGCAGCGGTGGTAACG
GCGCAGTGGCGGTTTTCATGGCTTGTTATGACTGTTTTTTTGGGGTACAGTCTATGCCTCGGGCATCCAA
GCAGCAAGCGCGTTACGCCGTGGGTCGATGTTTGATGTTATGGAGCAGCAACGATGTTACGCAGCAGGGC
AGTCGCCCTAAAACAAAGTTAAACATTATGAGGGAAGCGGTGATCGCCGAAGTATCGACTCAACTATCAG
AGGTAGTTGGCGTCATCGAGCGCCATCTCGAACCGACGTTGCTGGCCGTACATTTGTACGGCTCCGCAGT
GGATGGCGGCCTGAAGCCACACAGTGATATTGATTTGCTGGTTACGGTGACCGTAAGGCTTGATGAAACA
ACGCGGCGAGCTTTGATCAACGACCTTTTGGAAACTTCGGCTTCCCCTGGAGAGAGCGAGATTCTCCGCG
CTGTAGAAGTCACCATTGTTGTGCACGACGACATCATTCCGTGGCGTTATCCAGCTAAGCGCGAACTGCA
ATTTGGAGAATGGCAGCGCAATGACATTCTTGCAGGTATCTTCGAGCCAGCCACGATCGACATTGATCTG
GCTATCTTGCTGACAAAAGCAAGAGAACATAGCGTTGCCTTGGTAGGTCCAGCGGCGGAGGAACTCTTTG
ATCCGGTTCCTGAACAGGATCTATTTGAGGCGCTAAATGAAACCTTAACGCTATGGAACTCGCCGCCCGA
CTGGGCTGGCGATGAGCGAAATGTAGTGCTTACGTTGTCCCGCATTTGGTACAGCGCAGTAACCGGCAAA
ATCGCGCCGAAGGATGTCGCTGCCGACTGGGCAATGGAGCGCCTGCCGGCCCAGTATCAGCCCGTCATAC
TTGAAGCTAGACAGGCTTATCTTGGACAAGAAGAAGATCGCTTGGCCTCGCGCGCAGATCAGTTGGAAGA
ATTTGTCCACTACGTGAAAGGCGAGATCACCAAGGTAGTCGGCAAATAACCCTCGAGCCACCCATGACCA
AAATCCCTTAACGTGAGTTACGCGTCGTTCCACTGAGCGTCAGACCCCGTAGAAAAGATCAAAGGATCTT
CTTGAGATCCTTTTTTTCTGCGCGTAATCTGCTGCTTGCAAACAAAAAAACCACCGCTACCAGCGGTGGT
TTGTTTGCCGGATCAAGAGCTACCAACTCTTTTTCCGAAGGTAACTGGCTTCAGCAGAGCGCAGATACCA
AATACTGTTCTTCTAGTGTAGCCGTAGTTAGGCCACCACTTCAAGAACTCTGTAGCACCGCCTACATACC
TCGCTCTGCTAATCCTGTTACCAGTGGCTGCTGCCAGTGGCGATAAGTCGTGTCTTACCGGGTTGGACTC
AAGACGATAGTTACCGGATAAGGCGCAGCGGTCGGGCTGAACGGGGGGTTCGTGCACACAGCCCAGCTTG
GAGCGAACGACCTACACCGAACTGAGATACCTACAGCGTGAGCTATGAGAAAGCGCCACGCTTCCCGAAG
GGAGAAAGGCGGACAGGTATCCGGTAAGCGGCAGGGTCGGAACAGGAGAGCGCACGAGGGAGCTTCCAGG
GGGAAACGCCTGGTATCTTTATAGTCCTGTCGGGTTTCGCCACCTCTGACTTGAGCGTCGATTTTTGTGA
TGCTCGTCAGGGGGGCGGAGCCTATGGAAAAACGCCAGCAACGCGGCCTTTTTACGGTTCCTGGCCTTTT
GCTGGCCTTTTGCTCACATGTTCTTTCCTGCGTTATCCCCTGATTCTGTGGATAACCGTATTACCGCCTT
TGAGTGAGCTGATACCGCTCGCCGCAGCCGAACGACCGAGCGCAGCGAGTCAGTGAGCGAGGAAGCGGAA
GAGCGCCCAATACGCAAACCGCCTCTCCCCGCGCGTTGGCCGATTCATTAATGCAGCTGGCACGACAGGT
TTCCCGACTGGAAAGCGGGCAGTGAGCGCAACGCAATTAATACGCGTACCGCTAGCCAGGAAGAGTTTGT
AGAAACGCAAAAAGGCCATCCGTCAGGATGGCCTTCTGCTTAGTTTGATGCCTGGCAGTTTATGGCGGGC
GTCCTGCCCGCCACCCTCCGGGCCGTTGCTTCACAACGTTCAAATCCGCTCCCGGCGGATTTGTCCTACT
CAGGAGAGCGTTCACCGACAAACAACAGATAAAACGAAAGGCCCAGTCTTCCGACTGAGCCTTTCGTTTT
ATTTGATGCCTGGCAGTTCCCTACTCTCGCGTTAACGCTAGCATGGATGTTTTCCCAGTCACGACGTTGT
AAAACGACGGCCAGTCTTAAGCTCGGGCCC
Features (pLannotate 1.2.2; 12 found; start..end, strand, type, name):
      1..97      +  protein_bind   attL1: mutant version of attL; recombination site for the Gateway® LR reaction LR Clonase™
    124..1650    +  CDS            R1A_MERS1 (fragment): Experimental evidence at protein level: Swiss-Prot protein existence level 1. [Non-structural protein 10]: Plays a pivotal role in viral transcription by stimulating both nsp14 3'-5' exoribonuclease and nsp16 2'-O-methyltransferase activities. Therefore plays an essential role in viral mRNAs cap methylation. From Middle East respiratory syndrome-related coronavirus (isolate United Kingdom/H123990006/2012) (MERS-CoV) (Betacoronavirus England 1).
   1682..1780    -  protein_bind   attL2: mutant version of attL; recombination site for the Gateway® LR reaction LR Clonase™
   1798..1816    -  promoter       T7 promoter: promoter for bacteriophage T7 RNA polymerase
   2006..2029    +  promoter       Pc promoter (fragment): intI1 (promoter lies within the coding sequence); class 1 integron promoter
   2205..2261    +  CDS            GmR (fragment): gentamycin acetyltransferase; aacC1; confers resistance to gentamycin
   2268..3059    +  CDS            SmR: aminoglycoside adenylyltransferase (Murphy, 1985); aadA; confers resistance to spectinomycin and streptomycin
   3152..3740    +  rep_origin     ori: high-copy-number ColE1/pMB1/pBR322/pUC origin of replication
   3923..4015    +  CDS            lacI (fragment): lac repressor; lacI; The lac repressor binds to the lac operator to inhibit transcription in E. coli. This inhibition can be relieved by adding lactose or isopropyl-β-D-thiogalactopyranoside (IPTG).
   4070..4097    -  terminator     rrnB T2 terminator: transcription terminator T2 from the E. coli rrnB gene
   4229..4272    +  terminator     rrnB T1 terminator: Escherichia coli rrnB; transcription terminator T1 from the E. coli rrnB gene
   4319..4355    -  CDS            lacZα (fragment): LacZα fragment of β-galactosidase; lacZ fragment
