[The description below was written by a language model from this plasmid's Addgene catalogue record and pLannotate feature annotations shown in this document.]
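Description:
pEntry_MERS-CoV-nsp4 is a Gateway-compatible Entry clone built on the pENTR223.1 backbone (about 2.8 kb without insert) and carrying the coding sequence for non-structural protein 4 of Middle East respiratory syndrome coronavirus. The sequenced plasmid is about 4.4 kb. It is propagated in E. coli as a high-copy plasmid from a ColE1/pUC-type origin and selected with spectinomycin through the aadA (SmR) aminoglycoside adenylyltransferase gene. This gene lies downstream of a class 1 integron Pc promoter fragment and a short remnant of a gentamicin resistance gene. Small lacI and lacZα fragments are backbone leftovers, and rrnB T1 and T2 terminators sit upstream of the cloning region, where they typically shield the insert from read-through transcription.

The roughly 1.5 kb nsp4 insert is a segment of the viral orf1ab replicase polyprotein. The automated annotation accordingly matches it to the MERS-CoV R1A polyprotein entry, and the nsp10 function text attached to that hit belongs to the polyprotein record rather than to this insert. The sequence was obtained by commercial gene synthesis and cloned between SfiI sites. According to the depositor, a 5′ linker supplies BamHI sites around an ATG start codon, and a 3′ linker carries a PacI site, a TAA stop codon and an AsiSI site. The open reading frame is flanked by attL1 and attL2, so an LR Clonase reaction can move it directionally into any attR-containing Destination vector. The Entry clone has no promoter positioned to express the insert. A T7 promoter lies just outside attL2, on the opposite strand and pointing back toward the insert. The plasmid belongs to a collection of human coronavirus protein-coding sequences intended as a flexible source for building expression constructs for varied downstream assays.
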