Addgene plasmid #168817: pEntry_MERS-CoV-nsp4
Purpose: Gateway-compatible Entry vector
Depositing lab: Pascal Falter-Braun. Depositing organization: Helmholtz Munich. Publication: A resource of human coronavirus protein-coding sequences in a flexible, multipurpose Gateway Entry clone collection. Weller B, Lin CW, Pogoutse O, Sauer M, Marin-de la Rosa N, Strobel A, Young V, Knapp JJ, Rayhan A, Falter C, Kim DK, Roth FP, Falter-Braun P. G3 (Bethesda). 2023 Jul 5;13(7):jkad105. doi: 10.1093/g3journal/jkad105. PubMed 37267226.
Backbone
  Vector backbone: pENTR223.1*SfiI
  Backbone size w/o insert (bp): 2800
  Vector type: Gateway-compatible Entry vector
Growth in bacteria
  Bacterial resistance: Spectinomycin, 50 μg/mL
  Growth temperature: 37°C
  Growth strain: DH5alpha
  Copy number: High Copy
Gene/Insert
  Gene/Insert name: MERS-CoV-nsp4 (alt name: nsp4)
  Species: Other
  Insert size (bp): 1521
  Entrez Gene: orf1ab (a.k.a. G128_gp01)
  Cloning method: Restriction Enzyme; 5′ cloning site SfiI (unknown if destroyed); 3′ cloning site SfiI (unknown if destroyed)
  Sequencing primers: 5′ M13 uni (-21); 3′ M13 rev (-29)
Resource information
  A portion of this plasmid was derived from a plasmid made by: Synthesized by Twist Bioscience
Terms and licenses: Academic/Nonprofit Terms; Industry Terms: Not Available to Industry
Depositor comments: 5'-linker: SfiI-BamHI-ATG-BamHI (GGCCGTCAaggccaggatccatgggatcc), 3'-linker: PacI-TAA-AsiSI-SfiI (cttaatTAAgacgcgatcgcggcctcatGGGCC).
How to cite: pEntry_MERS-CoV-nsp4 was a gift from Pascal Falter-Braun (Addgene plasmid # 168817 ; http://n2t.net/addgene:168817 ; RRID:Addgene_168817)
