>Addgene plasmid #168817 | pEntry_MERS-CoV-nsp4 | depositor partial sequence | sequence record 327198 | gene-specific Insert sequence
GCTCCTACATGGTTTAATGCGTTGCGTGACTTTACGTTAAAGGGTTATGTTCTTGCTACCATTATTGTGT
TTCTGTGTGCTGTACTGATGTATTTGTGTTTACCTACATTTTCTATGGCACCTGTTGAATTTTATGAAGA
CCGCATCTTGGACTTTAAAGTTCTTGATAATGGTATCATTAGGGATGTAAATCCTGATGATAAGTGCTTT
GCTAATAAGCACCGGTCCTTCACACAATGGTATCATGAGCATGTTGGTGGTGTCTATGACAACTCTATCA
CATGCCCATTGACAGTTGCAGTAATTGCTGGAGTTGCTGGTGCTCGCATTCCAGACGTACCTACTACATT
GGCTTGGGTGAACAATCAGATAATTTTCTTTGTTTCTCGAGTCTTTGCTAATACAGGCAGTGTTTGCTAC
ACTCCTATAGATGAGATACCCTATAAGAGTTTCTCTGATAGTGGTTGCATTCTTCCATCTGAGTGCACTA
TGTTTAGGGATGCAGAGGGCCGTATGACACCATACTGCCATGATCCTACTGTTTTGCCTGGGGCTTTTGC
GTACAGTCAGATGAGGCCTCATGTTCGTTACGACTTGTATGATGGTAACATGTTTATTAAATTTCCTGAA
GTAGTATTTGAAAGTACACTTAGGATTACTAGAACTCTGTCAACTCAGTACTGCCGGTTCGGTAGTTGTG
AGTATGCACAAGAGGGTGTTTGTATTACCACAAATGGCTCGTGGGCCATTTTTAATGACCACCATCTTAA
TAGACCTGGTGTCTATTGTGGCTCTGATTTTATTGACATTGTCAGGCGGTTAGCAGTATCACTGTTCCAG
CCTATTACTTATTTCCAATTGACTACCTCATTGGTCTTGGGTATAGGTTTGTGTGCGTTCCTGACTTTGC
TCTTCTATTATATTAATAAAGTAAAACGTGCTTTTGCAGATTACACCCAGTGTGCTGTAATTGCTGTTGT
TGCTGCTGTTCTTAATAGCTTGTGCATCTGCTTTGTTACCTCTATACCATTGTGTATAGTACCTTACACT
GCATTGTACTATTATGCTACATTCTATTTTACTAATGAGCCTGCATTTATTATGCATGTTTCTTGGTACA
TTATGTTCGGGCCTATCGTTCCCATATGGATGACCTGCGTCTATACAGTTGCAATGTGCTTTAGACACTT
CTTCTGGGTTTTAGCTTATTTTAGTAAGAAACATGTAGAAGTTTTTACTGATGGTAAGCTTAATTGTAGT
TTCCAGGACGCTGCCTCTAATATCTTTGTTATTAACAAGGACACTTATGCAGCTCTTAGAAACTCTTTAA
CTAATGATGCCTATTCACGATTTTTGGGGTTGTTTAACAAGTATAAGTACTTCTCTGGTGCTATGGAAAC
AGCCGCTTATCGTGAAGCTGCAGCATGTCATCTTGCTAAAGCCTTACAAACATACAGCGAGACTGGTAGT
GATCTTCTTTACCAACCACCCAACTGTAGCATAACCTCTGGCGTGTTGCAA
